>Addgene plasmid #98538 | BB2_EF | addgene full sequence | sequence record 273685 | Addgene NGS Result
CCGGTGCCGCTACAGGGCGCGTCAGGTGGCACTTTTCGGGGAAATGTGCGCGGAACCCCTATTTGTTTAT
TTTTCTAAATACATTCAAATATGTATCCGCTCATGAGACAATAACCCTGATAAATGCTTCAATAATATTG
AAAAAGGAAGAGTATGAGTATTCAACATTTCCGTGTCGCCCTTATTCCCTTTTTTGCGGCATTTTGCCTT
CCTGTTTTTGCTCACCCAGAAACGCTGGTGAAAGTAAAAGATGCTGAAGATCAGTTGGGTGCACGAGTGG
GTTACATCGAACTGGATCTCAACAGCGGTAAGATCCTTGAGAGTTTTCGCCCCGAAGAACGTTTTCCAAT
GATGAGCACTTTTAAAGTTCTGCTATGTGGCGCGGTATTATCCCGTATTGACGCCGGGCAAGAGCAACTC
GGTCGCCGCATACACTATTCTCAGAATGACTTGGTTGAGTACTCACCAGTCACAGAAAAGCATCTTACGG
ATGGCATGACAGTAAGAGAATTATGCAGTGCTGCCATAACCATGAGTGATAACACTGCGGCCAACTTACT
TCTGACAACGATCGGAGGACCGAAGGAGCTAACCGCTTTTTTGCACAACATGGGGGATCATGTAACTCGC
CTTGATCGTTGGGAACCGGAGCTGAATGAAGCCATACCAAACGACGAGCGTGACACCACGATGCCTGTAG
CAATGGCAACAACGTTGCGCAAACTATTAACTGGCGAACTACTTACTCTAGCTTCCCGGCAACAATTAAT
AGACTGGATGGAGGCGGATAAAGTTGCAGGACCACTTCTGCGCTCGGCCCTTCCGGCTGGCTGGTTTATT
GCTGATAAATCTGGAGCCGGTGAGCGTGGCTCTCGCGGTATCATTGCAGCACTGGGGCCAGATGGTAAGC
CCTCCCGTATCGTAGTTATCTACACGACGGGGAGTCAGGCAACTATGGATGAACGAAATAGACAGATCGC
TGAGATAGGTGCCTCACTGATTAAGCATTGGTAACTGTCAGACCAAGTTTACTCATATATACTTTAGATT
GATTTAAAACTTCATTTTTAATTTAAAAGGATCTAGGTGAAGATCCTTTTTGATAATCTCATGAACAATA
AAACTGTCTGCTTACATAAACAGTAATACAAGGGGTGTAGATCTCATGACCAAAATCCCTTAACGTGAGT
TTTCGTTCCACTGAGCGTCAGACCCCGTAGAAAAGATCAAAGGATCTTCTTGAGATCCTTTTTTTCTGCG
CGTAATCTGCTGCTTGCAAACAAAAAAACCACCGCTACCAGCGGTGGTTTGTTTGCCGGATCAAGAGCTA
CCAACTCTTTTTCCGAAGGTAACTGGCTTCAGCAGAGCGCAGATACCAAATACTGTTCTTCTAGTGTAGC
CGTAGTTAGGCCACCACTTCAAGAACTCTGTAGCACCGCCTACATACCTCGCTCTGCTAATCCTGTTACC
AGTGGCTGCTGCCAGTGGCGATAAGTCGTGTCTTACCGGGTTGGACTCAAGACGATAGTTACCGGATAAG
GCGCAGCGGTCGGGCTGAACGGGGGGTTCGTGCACACAGCCCAGCTTGGAGCGAACGACCTACACCGAAC
TGAGATACCTACAGCGTGAGCTATGAGAAAGCGCCACGCTTCCCGAAGGGAGAAAGGCGGACAGGTATCC
GGTAAGCGGCAGGGTCGGAACAGGAGAGCGCACGAGGGAGCTTCCAGGGGGAAACGCCTGGTATCTTTAT
AGTCCTGTCGGGTTTCGCCACCTCTGACTTGAGCGTCGATTTTTGTGATGCTCGTCAGGGGGGCGGAGCC
TATGGAAAAACGCCAGCAACGCGGCCTTTTTACGGTTCCTGGCCTTTTGCTGGCCTTTTGCTCACATGTT
CTTTCCTGCGTTATCCCCTGATTCTGTGGATAACCGTATTACCGCCTTTGAGTGAGCTGATACCGCTCGC
CGCAGCCGAACGACCGAGCGCAGCGAGTCAGTGAGCGAGGAAGCGGAAGAGCGCCCAATACGCAAACCGC
CTCTCCCCGCGCGTTGGCCGATTCATTAATGCAGCTGGCACGACAGGTTTCCCGACTGGAAAGCGGGCAG
TGAGCGCAACACTAGTCGCAAAAAACCCCGCCCCTGACAGGGCGGGGTTTTTTCGCGGTCTCCGGAGGGA
GGCGTCTTCGGATCCCTCGAGGAAGACGCCGCTGCTTGGAGACCA
Features (pLannotate 1.2.2; 5 found; start..end, strand, type, name):
      6..22      -  rep_origin     f1 ori (fragment): f1 bacteriophage origin of replication; arrow indicates direction of (+) strand synthesis
     49..153     +  promoter       AmpR promoter: bla
    154..1014    +  CDS            AmpR: β-lactamase; bla; confers resistance to ampicillin, carbenicillin, and related antibiotics
   1240..1828    +  rep_origin     ori: high-copy-number ColE1/pMB1/pBR322/pUC origin of replication
   2011..2103    +  CDS            lacI (fragment): lac repressor; lacI; The lac repressor binds to the lac operator to inhibit transcription in E. coli. This inhibition can be relieved by adding lactose or isopropyl-β-D-thiogalactopyranoside (IPTG).
