[The description below was written by a language model from this plasmid's Addgene catalogue record and pLannotate feature annotations shown in this document.]
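Description:
BB2_EF is an empty level-2 backbone ("BB2") from the GoldenPiCS toolkit, a Golden Gate-derived modular cloning system developed for synthetic biology in the yeast Pichia pastoris. It is catalogued as a bacterial vector with no insert, and its stated role is to receive a single transcription unit during hierarchical assembly. The "EF" suffix presumably designates the pair of fusion sites that define this backbone's position when several transcription units are later combined. However, the record does not spell this out, nor does it list the type IIS restriction sites or overhangs used for cloning.

The plasmid is very small: the backbone is listed at about 2.2 kb, in line with the 2,215 nt sequenced record. The annotated features are almost entirely those needed for maintenance in E. coli. A high-copy ColE1/pUC-type origin drives replication, and the bla gene encoding β-lactamase, expressed from its native AmpR promoter, provides ampicillin selection. The remaining two annotations are short fragments. One is a 17 nt remnant of the f1 phage origin, and the other is a roughly 90 nt piece of lacI. Both are too short to be functional and are most likely leftovers from the parental vector or from the sequence flanking the cloning site.

No yeast promoter, terminator, selection marker, genome integration locus or yeast replication element is annotated. The construct therefore serves as an intermediate E. coli cloning vehicle rather than as a vector for direct transformation of Pichia. In use, separately cloned parts would be assembled into it to form one expression cassette, which is then carried forward into later multi-gene assembly steps of the system.
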