Addgene plasmid #98538: BB2_EF
Purpose: (Empty Backbone) empty BB2 for transcription unit cloning
Depositing lab: Brigitte Gasser & Diethard Mattanovich & Michael Sauer. Depositing organization: Universitaet fur Bodenkultur Wien (BOKU-WIEN). Publication: GoldenPiCS: a Golden Gate-derived modular cloning system for applied synthetic biology in the yeast Pichia pastoris. Prielhofer R, Barrero JJ, Steuer S, Gassler T, Zahrl R, Baumann K, Sauer M, Mattanovich D, Gasser B, Marx H. BMC Syst Biol. 2017 Dec 8;11(1):123. doi: 10.1186/s12918-017-0492-3. PubMed 29221460.
Backbone
  Vector backbone: BB2
  Backbone size (bp): 2179
  Vector type: Bacterial Expression
Growth in bacteria
  Bacterial resistance: Ampicillin, 100 μg/mL
  Growth temperature: 37°C
  Growth strain: DH10B
  Copy number: High Copy
Gene/Insert
  Gene/Insert name: None
Terms and licenses: Academic/Nonprofit Terms; Industry Terms: Not Available to Industry
How to cite: BB2_EF was a gift from Brigitte Gasser & Diethard Mattanovich & Michael Sauer (Addgene plasmid # 98538 ; http://n2t.net/addgene:98538 ; RRID:Addgene_98538)
